>Addgene plasmid #180501 | pcDNA3.1-Nluc | addgene full sequence | sequence record 357070 | Addgene NGS Result
GACGGATCGGGAGATCTCCCGATCCCCTATGGTGCACTCTCAGTACAATCTGCTCTGATGCCGCATAGTT
AAGCCAGTATCTGCTCCCTGCTTGTGTGTTGGAGGTCGCTGAGTAGTGCGCGAGCAAAATTTAAGCTACA
ACAAGGCAAGGCTTGACCGACAATTGCATGAAGAATCTGCTTAGGGTTAGGCGTTTTGCGCTGCTTCGCG
ATGTACGGGCCAGATATACGCGTTGACATTGATTATTGACTAGTTATTAATAGTAATCAATTACGGGGTC
ATTAGTTCATAGCCCATATATGGAGTTCCGCGTTACATAACTTACGGTAAATGGCCCGCCTGGCTGACCG
CCCAACGACCCCCGCCCATTGACGTCAATAATGACGTATGTTCCCATAGTAACGCCAATAGGGACTTTCC
ATTGACGTCAATGGGTGGAGTATTTACGGTAAACTGCCCACTTGGCAGTACATCAAGTGTATCATATGCC
AAGTACGCCCCCTATTGACGTCAATGACGGTAAATGGCCCGCCTGGCATTATGCCCAGTACATGACCTTA
TGGGACTTTCCTACTTGGCAGTACATCTACGTATTAGTCATCGCTATTACCATGGTGATGCGGTTTTGGC
AGTACATCAATGGGCGTGGATAGCGGTTTGACTCACGGGGATTTCCAAGTCTCCACCCCATTGACGTCAA
TGGGAGTTTGTTTTGGCACCAAAATCAACGGGACTTTCCAAAATGTCGTAACAACTCCGCCCCATTGACG
CAAATGGGCGGTAGGCGTGTACGGTGGGAGGTCTATATAAGCAGAGCTCTCTGGCTAACTAGAGAACCCA
CTGCTTACTGGCTTATCGAAATTAATACGACTCACTATAGGGAGACCCAAGCTGGCTAGCGTTTAAACTT
AAGCTTGGTACCGAGCTCGGATCCGCCACCATGGTCTTCACACTCGAAGATTTCGTTGGGGACTGGCGAC
AGACAGCCGGCTACAACCTGGACCAAGTCCTTGAACAGGGAGGTGTGTCCAGTTTGTTTCAGAATCTCGG
GGTGTCCGTAACTCCGATCCAAAGGATTGTCCTGAGCGGTGAAAATGGGCTGAAGATCGACATCCATGTC
ATCATCCCGTATGAAGGTCTGAGCGGCGACCAAATGGGCCAGATCGAAAAAATTTTTAAGGTGGTGTACC
CTGTGGATGATCATCACTTTAAGGTGATCCTGCACTATGGCACACTGGTAATCGACGGGGTTACGCCGAA
CATGATCGACTATTTCGGACGGCCGTATGAAGGCATCGCCGTGTTCGACGGCAAAAAGATCACTGTAACA
GGGACCCTGTGGAACGGCAACAAAATTATCGACGAGCGCCTGATCAACCCCGACGGCTCCCTGCTGTTCC
GAGTAACCATCAACGGAGTGACCGGCTGGCGGCTGTGCGAACGCATTCTGGCGGATTACAAGGATGACGA
CGATAAGTGATAAACCCGCTGATCAGCCTCGACTGTGCCTTCTAGTTGCCAGCCATCTGTTGTTTGCCCC
TCCCCCGTGCCTTCCTTGACCCTGGAAGGTGCCACTCCCACTGTCCTTTCCTAATAAAATGAGGAAATTG
CATCGCATTGTCTGAGTAGGTGTCATTCTATTCTGGGGGGTGGGGTGGGGCAGGACAGCAAGGGGGAGGA
TTGGGAAGACAATAGCAGGCATGCTGGGGATGCGGTGGGCTCTATGGCTTCTGAGGCGGAAAGAACCAGC
TGGGGCTCTAGGGGGTATCCCC
[124 nt withheld, positions 1773-1896]
C
[91 nt withheld, positions 1898-1988]
A
[49 nt withheld, positions 1990-2038]
CCTTTGACGTTGGAGTCCACGTTCTTT
[37 nt withheld, positions 2066-2102]
ACCCTATCTCGGTCTATTCTTTTGATTTATAAGGGATTTTGCCGATTTCGGCCTATTGGTTAAAAAATGA
GCTGATTTAACAAAAATTTAACGCGAATTAATTCTGTGGAATGTGTGTCAGTTAGGGTGTGGAAAGTCCC
CAGGCTCCCCAGCAGGCAGAAGTATGCAAAGCATGCATCTCAATTAGTCAGCAACCAGGTGTGGAAAGTC
CCCAGGCTCCCCAGCAGGCAGAAGTATGCAAAGCATGCATCTCAATTAGTCAGCAACCATAGTCCCGCCC
CTAACTCCGCCCATCCCGCCCCTAACTCCGCCCAGTTCCGCCCATTCTCCGCCCCATGGCTGACTAATTT
TTTTTATTTATGCAGAGGCCGAGGCCGCCTCTGCCTCTGAGCTATTCCAGAAGTAGTGAGGAGGCTTTTT
TGGAGGCCTAGGCTTTTGCAAAAAGCTCCCGGGAGCTTGTATATCCATTTTCGGATCTGATCAAGAGACA
GGATGAGGATCGTTTCGCATGATTGAACAAGATGGATTGCACGCAGGTTCTCCGGCCGCTTGGGTGGAGA
GGCTATTCGGCTATGACTGGGCACAACAGACAATCGGCTGCTCTGATGCCGCCGTGTTCCGGCTGTCAGC
GCAGGGGCGCCCGGTTCTTTTTGTCAAGACCGACCTGTCCGGTGCCCTGAATGAACTGCAGGACGAGGCA
GCGCGGCTATCGTGGCTGGCCACGACGGGCGTTCCTTGCGCAGCTGTGCTCGACGTTGTCACTGAAGCGG
GAAGGGACTGGCTGCTATTGGGCGAAGTGCCGGGGCAGGATCTCCTGTCATCTCACCTTGCTCCTGCCGA
GAAAGTATCCATCATGGCTGATGCAATGCGGCGGCTGCATACGCTTGATCCGGCTACCTGCCCATTCGAC
CACCAAGCGAAACATCGCATCGAGCGAGCACGTACTCGGATGGAAGCCGGTCTTGTCGATCAGGATGATC
TGGACGAAGAGCATCAGGGGCTCGCGCCAGCCGAACTGTTCGCCAGGCTCAAGGCGCGCATGCCCGACGG
CGAGGATCTCGTCGTGACCCATGGCGATGCCTGCTTGCCGAATATCATGGTGGAAAATGGCCGCTTTTCT
GGATTCATCGACTGTGGCCGGCTGGGTGTGGCGGACCGCTATCAGGACATAGCGTTGGCTACCCGTGATA
TTGCTGAAGAGCTTGGCGGCGAATGGGCTGACCGCTTCCTCGTGCTTTACGGTATCGCCGCTCCCTATTC
GCAGCGCATCGCCTTCTATCGCCTTCTTGACGAGTTCTTCTGAGCGGGACTCTGGGGTTCGAAATGACCG
ACCAAGCGACGCCCAACCTGCCATCACGAGATTTCGATTCCACCGCCGCCTTCTATGAAAGGTTGGGCTT
CGGAATCGTTTTCCGGGACGCCGGCTGGATGATCCTCCAGCGCGGGGATCTCATGCTGGAGTTCTTCGCC
CACCCCAACTTGTTTATTGCAGCTTATAATGGTTACAAATAAAGCAATAGCATCACAAATTTCACAAATA
AAGCATTTTTTTCACTGCATTCTAGTTGTGGTTTGTCCAAACTCATCAATGTATCTTATCATGTCTGTAT
ACCGTCGACCTCTAGCTAGAGCTTGGCGTAATCATGGTCATAGCTGTTTCCTGTGTGAAATTGTTATCCG
CTCACAATTCCACACAACATACGAGCCGGAAGCATAAAGTGTAAAGCCTGGGGTGCCTAATGAGTGAGCT
AACTCACATTAATTGCGTTGCGCTCACTGCCCGCTTTCCAGTCGGGAAACCTGTCGTGCCAGCTGCATTA
ATGAATCGGCCAACGCGCGGGGAGAGGCGGTTTGCGTATTGGGCGCTCTTCCGCTTCCTCGCTCACTGAC
TCGCTGCGCTCGGTCGTTCGGCTGCGGCGAGCGGTATCAGCTCACTCAAAGGCGGTAATACGGTTATCCA
CAGAATCAGGGGATAACGCAGGAAAGAACATGTGAGCAAAAGGCCAGCAAAAGGCCAGGAACCGTAAAAA
GGCCGCGTTGCTGGCGTTTTTCCATAGGCTCCGCCCCCCTGACGAGCATCACAAAAATCGACGCTCAAGT
CAGAGGTGGCGAAACCCGACAGGACTATAAAGATACCAGGCGTTTCCCCCTGGAAGCTCCCTCGTGCGCT
CTCCTGTTCCGACCCTGCCGCTTACCGGATACCTGTCCGCCTTTCTCCCTTCGGGAAGCGTGGCGCTTTC
TCATAGCTCACGCTGTAGGTATCTCAGTTCGGTGTAGGTCGTTCGCTCCAAGCTGGGCTGTGTGCACGAA
CCCCCCGTTCAGCCCGACCGCTGCGCCTTATCCGGTAACTATCGTCTTGAGTCCAACCCGGTAAGACACG
ACTTATCGCCACTGGCAGCAGCCACTGGTAACAGGATTAGCAGAGCGAGGTATGTAGGCGGTGCTACAGA
GTTCTTGAAGTGGTGGCCTAACTACGGCTACACTAGAAGAACAGTATTTGGTATCTGCGCTCTGCTGAAG
CCAGTTACCTTCGGAAAAAGAGTTGGTAGCTCTTGATCCGGCAAACAAACCACCGCTGGTAGCGGTGGTT
TTTTTGTTTGCAAGCAGCAGATTACGCGCAGAAAAAAAGGATCTCAAGAAGATCCTTTGATCTTTTCTAC
GGGGTCTGACGCTCAGTGGAACGAAAACTCACGTTAAGGGATTTTGGTCATGAGATTATCAAAAAGGATC
TTCACCTAGATCCTTTTAAATTAAAAATGAAGTTTTAAATCAATCTAAAGTATATATGAGTAAACTTGGT
CTGACAGTTACCAATGCTTAATCAGTGAGGCACCTATCTCAGCGATCTGTCTATTTCGTTCATCCATAGT
TGCCTGACTCCCCGTCGTGTAGATAACTACGATACGGGAGGGCTTACCATCTGGCCCCAGTGCTGCAATG
ATACCGCGAGACCCACGCTCACCGGCTCCAGATTTATCAGCAATAAACCAGCCAGCCGGAAGGGCCGAGC
GCAGAAGTGGTCCTGCAACTTTATCCGCCTCCATCCAGTCTATTAATTGTTGCCGGGAAGCTAGAGTAAG
TAGTTCGCCAGTTAATAGTTTGCGCAACGTTGTTGCCATTGCTACAGGCATCGTGGTGTCACGCTCGTCG
TTTGGTATGGCTTCATTCAGCTCCGGTTCCCAACGATCAAGGCGAGTTACATGATCCCCCATGTTGTGCA
AAAAAGCGGTTAGCTCCTTCGGTCCTCCGATCGTTGTCAGAAGTAAGTTGGCCGCAGTGTTATCACTCAT
GGTTATGGCAGCACTGCATAATTCTCTTACTGTCATGCCATCCGTAAGATGCTTTTCTGTGACTGGTGAG
TACTCAACCAAGTCATTCTGAGAATAGTGTATGCGGCGACCGAGTTGCTCTTGCCCGGCGTCAATACGGG
ATAATACCGCGCCACATAGCAGAACTTTAAAAGTGCTCATCATTGGAAAACGTTCTTCGGGGCGAAAACT
CTCAAGGATCTTACCGCTGTTGAGATCCAGTTCGATGTAACCCACTCGTGCACCCAACTGATCTTCAGCA
TCTTTTACTTTCACCAGCGTTTCTGGGTGAGCAAAAACAGGAAGGCAAAATGCCGCAAAAAAGGGAATAA
GGGCGACACGGAAATGTTGAATACTCATACTCTTCCTTTTTCAATATTATTGAAGCATTTATCAGGGTTA
TTGTCTCATGAGCGGATACATATTTGAATGTATTTAGAAAAATAAACAAATAGGGGTTCCGCGCACATTT
CCCCGAAAAGTGCCACCTGACGTC
Features (pLannotate 1.2.2; 21 found; start..end, strand, type, name):
     28..80      -  misc_feature   bom (fragment): basis of mobility region from pBR322
    235..614     +  enhancer       CMV enhancer: human cytomegalovirus immediate early enhancer
    615..818     +  promoter       CMV promoter: human cytomegalovirus (CMV) immediate early promoter
    814..847     +  LTR            5' LTR (truncated) (fragment): truncated 5' long terminal repeat (LTR) from HIV-1
    863..881     +  promoter       T7 promoter: promoter for bacteriophage T7 RNA polymerase
    941..1453    +  CDS            Nluc: NanoLuc® luciferase human codon-optimized
   1454..1477    +  CDS            3xFLAG (fragment): three tandem FLAG® epitope tags
   1503..1727    +  polyA_signal   bGH poly(A) signal: bovine growth hormone polyadenylation signal
   1731..1752    +  promoter       SV40 promoter (fragment): SV40 enhancer and early promoter
   1773..2201    +  rep_origin     f1 ori (sequence partly withheld): f1 bacteriophage origin of replication; arrow indicates direction of (+) strand synthesis
   2215..2544    +  promoter       SV40 promoter: SV40 enhancer and early promoter
   2611..3405    +  CDS            NeoR/KanR: aminoglycoside phosphotransferase from Tn5; aph(3')-II (or nptII); confers resistance to neomycin, kanamycin, and G418 (Geneticin®)
   3426..3584    +  CDS            ble (fragment): BLE_KLEPN - Experimental evidence at protein level: Swiss-Prot protein existence level 1. Binding protein with a strong affinity to the bleomycin family of antibiotics. Binds to CL990; an antimitotic-antibiotic compound. From Klebsiella pneumoniae.
   3579..3700    +  polyA_signal   SV40 poly(A) signal: SV40 polyadenylation signal
   3773..3789    -  protein_bind   lac operator: The lac repressor binds to the lac operator to inhibit transcription in E. coli. This inhibition can be relieved by adding lactose or isopropyl-β-D-thiogalactopyranoside (IPTG). lac repressor encoded by lacI
   3797..3827    -  promoter       lac promoter: promoter for the E. coli lac operon
   3842..3863    -  protein_bind   CAP binding site: CAP binding activates transcription in the presence of cAMP. E. coli catabolite activator protein
   3876..3968    -  CDS            lacI (fragment): lac repressor; lacI; The lac repressor binds to the lac operator to inhibit transcription in E. coli. This inhibition can be relieved by adding lactose or isopropyl-β-D-thiogalactopyranoside (IPTG).
   4151..4739    -  rep_origin     ori: high-copy-number ColE1/pMB1/pBR322/pUC origin of replication
   4910..5770    -  CDS            AmpR: β-lactamase; bla; confers resistance to ampicillin, carbenicillin, and related antibiotics
   5771..5875    -  promoter       AmpR promoter: bla
