[The description below was written by a language model from this plasmid's Addgene catalogue record and pLannotate feature annotations shown in this document.]
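Description:
pcDNA3.1-Nluc is a 5.9 kb mammalian expression plasmid built on the pcDNA3.1 backbone that drives constitutive expression of NanoLuc luciferase. It is propagated in E. coli as a high-copy plasmid through a ColE1/pUC-type origin and selected with ampicillin via the β-lactamase gene and its native promoter. An f1 bacteriophage origin is also present, a standard backbone element that permits single-stranded DNA production. For mammalian cells, a separate cassette made up of the SV40 enhancer/early promoter, the Tn5 aminoglycoside phosphotransferase gene (NeoR/KanR) and the SV40 polyadenylation signal allows stable transfectants to be selected with G418.

The payload is a human codon-optimized Nluc coding sequence, inserted by Gibson assembly downstream of the human cytomegalovirus immediate early enhancer and promoter and followed by the bovine growth hormone polyadenylation signal. A T7 promoter lies between the CMV promoter and the insert, which in principle allows in vitro transcription of the same open reading frame. The luciferase carries a C-terminal FLAG epitope. The annotation software labels this short segment as a fragment of 3xFLAG, but its length fits the single FLAG tag given in the catalogue entry, and it allows antibody-based detection of the protein alongside the luminescence readout. Several small annotated fragments (a truncated HIV-1 LTR, ble, lacI, bom and the lac promoter/operator region) appear to be backbone remnants or partial sequence matches rather than functional modules.

The stated purpose is simply mammalian expression of Nluc. The associated publication concerns verification of extracellular vesicle-mediated mRNA delivery, but the record does not state the plasmid's specific role in that work.
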