Addgene plasmid #180501: pcDNA3.1-Nluc
Purpose: Mammalian expression of Nluc
Depositing lab: Masaharu Somiya. Publication: Verification of extracellular vesicle-mediated functional mRNA delivery by RNA editing. Somiya M, Kuroda S. bioRxiv 2022.01.25.477620 10.1101/2022.01.25.477620.
Backbone
  Vector backbone: pcDNA3.1
  Vector type: Mammalian Expression
  Selectable markers: Neomycin (select with G418)
Growth in bacteria
  Bacterial resistance: Ampicillin, 100 μg/mL
  Growth temperature: 37°C
  Growth strain: DH5alpha
  Copy number: High Copy
Gene/Insert
  Gene/Insert name: Nluc
  Promoter: CMV
  Tag / fusion protein: FLAG (C terminal on insert)
  Cloning method: Gibson Cloning
  Sequencing primers: 5′ CMV-F; 3′ BGH-R
Terms and licenses: Academic/Nonprofit Terms; Industry Terms: Not Available to Industry
Depositor comments: Please visit https://www.biorxiv.org/content/10.1101/2022.01.25.477620v1 for bioRxiv preprint.
How to cite: pcDNA3.1-Nluc was a gift from Masaharu Somiya (Addgene plasmid # 180501 ; http://n2t.net/addgene:180501 ; RRID:Addgene_180501)
